Addgene plasmid #173951: pGL3-noSV40-humanEC1.45_min2
Purpose: Firefly luciferase enhancer reporter plasmid.
Depositing lab: Joanna Wysocka. Depositing organization: Stanford University. Publication: Loss of Extreme Long-Range Enhancers in Human Neural Crest Drives a Craniofacial Disorder. Long HK, Osterwalder M, Welsh IC, Hansen K, Davies JOJ, Liu YE, Koska M, Adams AT, Aho R, Arora N, Ikeda K, Williams RM, Sauka-Spengler T, Porteus MH, Mohun T, Dickel DE, Swigut T, Hughes JR, Higgs DR, Visel A, Selleri L, Wysocka J. Cell Stem Cell. 2020 Nov 5;27(5):765-783.e14. doi: 10.1016/j.stem.2020.09.001. Epub 2020 Sep 28. PubMed 32991838.
Backbone
  Vector backbone: pGL3-Promoter, GenBank: U47298.2
  Backbone manufacturer: Promega
  Backbone size w/o insert (bp): 5016
  Vector type: Luciferase
Growth in bacteria
  Bacterial resistance: Ampicillin, 100 μg/mL
  Growth temperature: 37°C
  Growth strain: DH5alpha
  Copy number: High Copy
Gene/Insert
  Gene/Insert name: Minimal enhancer region 2 (min2) from SOX9 enhancer cluster EC1.45
  Species: H. sapiens (human)
  Insert size (bp): 221
  Mutation: None
  Promoter: SV40 promoter
  Cloning method: Restriction Enzyme; 5′ cloning site unknown (unknown if destroyed)
  Sequencing primers: 5′ CGCTCTCCATCAAAACAAAACG; 3′ GAGTTAGGGGCGGGATGG
Terms and licenses: Academic/Nonprofit Terms; Industry Terms: Not Available to Industry
How to cite: pGL3-noSV40-humanEC1.45_min2 was a gift from Joanna Wysocka (Addgene plasmid # 173951 ; http://n2t.net/addgene:173951 ; RRID:Addgene_173951)
