[The description below was written by a language model from this plasmid's Addgene catalogue record and pLannotate feature annotations shown in this document.]
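Description:
pGL3-noSV40-humanEC1.45_min2 is a firefly luciferase enhancer reporter built on the Promega pGL3-Promoter backbone and intended for transient transfection into mammalian cells. It is maintained in E. coli as a high-copy plasmid through a ColE1/pUC-type origin and selected with ampicillin via the β-lactamase gene and its native promoter. An f1 phage origin is also present. Short annotated fragments of lacZα, a tetracycline resistance gene and SV40 large T antigen appear to be backbone remnants rather than functional genes.

The payload is a 221 bp human sequence described as minimal enhancer region 2 (min2) from EC1.45, an enhancer cluster associated with SOX9, carried without mutation. The insert itself is not annotated in the feature table. The unannotated interval between the upstream pause site and the SV40 early promoter is large enough to hold it, and the 5,237 nt total equals backbone plus insert, but the exact cloning sites are not recorded. The SV40 early promoter lies immediately upstream of the luc+ coding sequence across the plasmid's circular junction, and the transcript ends at the SV40 late polyadenylation signal. A synthetic poly(A) signal and the human α2-globin transcriptional pause site sit upstream of the test region to limit read-through transcription from the backbone that would raise background signal. Although the name includes "noSV40", both the catalogue entry and the annotation list an SV40 promoter. No SV40 enhancer is annotated, and the record does not explain the name.

In this arrangement the weak basal promoter gives low luciferase output unless the cloned fragment has enhancer activity, so the plasmid measures the regulatory strength of the min2 element. The associated work concerns long-range enhancers in human neural crest and craniofacial disease.
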