Features (pLannotate 1.2.2; 12 found; start..end, strand, type, name):
     32..1684    +  CDS            luciferase: firefly luciferase; luc+; enhanced luc+ version of the luciferase gene
   1725..1846    -  polyA_signal   SV40 poly(A) signal: SV40 polyadenylation signal
   1869..1937    -  CDS            large T antigen (fragment): large T antigen from SV40 (simian virus 40)
   1959..2091    +  CDS            TcR (fragment): tetracycline efflux protein; tet; confers resistance to tetracycline
   2271..2859    -  rep_origin     ori: high-copy-number ColE1/pMB1/pBR322/pUC origin of replication
   3030..3890    -  CDS            AmpR: β-lactamase; bla; confers resistance to ampicillin, carbenicillin, and related antibiotics
   3891..3995    -  promoter       AmpR promoter: bla
   4022..4450    +  rep_origin     f1 ori (sequence partly withheld): f1 bacteriophage origin of replication; arrow indicates direction of (+) strand synthesis
   4482..4549    -  CDS            lacZα (fragment): LacZα fragment of β-galactosidase; lacZ fragment
   4608..4656    +  polyA_signal   poly(A) signal: synthetic polyadenylation signal
   4670..4761    +  misc_feature   pause site: RNA polymerase II transcriptional pause signal from the human α2 globin gene
   5037..5233    +  promoter       SV40 promoter: SV40 early promoter
>Addgene plasmid #173951 | pGL3-noSV40-humanEC1.45_min2 | addgene full sequence | sequence record 341711 | Addgene NGS Result
TTGGCATTCCGGTACTGTTGGTAAAGCCACCATGGAAGACGCCAAAAACATAAAGAAAGGCCCGGCGCCA
TTCTATCCGCTGGAAGATGGAACCGCTGGAGAGCAACTGCATAAGGCTATGAAGAGATACGCCCTGGTTC
CTGGAACAATTGCTTTTACAGATGCACATATCGAGGTGGACATCACTTACGCTGAGTACTTCGAAATGTC
CGTTCGGTTGGCAGAAGCTATGAAACGATATGGGCTGAATACAAATCACAGAATCGTCGTATGCAGTGAA
AACTCTCTTCAATTCTTTATGCCGGTGTTGGGCGCGTTATTTATCGGAGTTGCAGTTGCGCCCGCGAACG
ACATTTATAATGAACGTGAATTGCTCAACAGTATGGGCATTTCGCAGCCTACCGTGGTGTTCGTTTCCAA
AAAGGGGTTGCAAAAAATTTTGAACGTGCAAAAAAAGCTCCCAATCATCCAAAAAATTATTATCATGGAT
TCTAAAACGGATTACCAGGGATTTCAGTCGATGTACACGTTCGTCACATCTCATCTACCTCCCGGTTTTA
ATGAATACGATTTTGTGCCAGAGTCCTTCGATAGGGACAAGACAATTGCACTGATCATGAACTCCTCTGG
ATCTACTGGTCTGCCTAAAGGTGTCGCTCTGCCTCATAGAACTGCCTGCGTGAGATTCTCGCATGCCAGA
GATCCTATTTTTGGCAATCAAATCATTCCGGATACTGCGATTTTAAGTGTTGTTCCATTCCATCACGGTT
TTGGAATGTTTACTACACTCGGATATTTGATATGTGGATTTCGAGTCGTCTTAATGTATAGATTTGAAGA
AGAGCTGTTTCTGAGGAGCCTTCAGGATTACAAGATTCAAAGTGCGCTGCTGGTGCCAACCCTATTCTCC
TTCTTCGCCAAAAGCACTCTGATTGACAAATACGATTTATCTAATTTACACGAAATTGCTTCTGGTGGCG
CTCCCCTCTCTAAGGAAGTCGGGGAAGCGGTTGCCAAGAGGTTCCATCTGCCAGGTATCAGGCAAGGATA
TGGGCTCACTGAGACTACATCAGCTATTCTGATTACACCCGAGGGGGATGATAAACCGGGCGCGGTCGGT
AAAGTTGTTCCATTTTTTGAAGCGAAGGTTGTGGATCTGGATACCGGGAAAACGCTGGGCGTTAATCAAA
GAGGCGAACTGTGTGTGAGAGGTCCTATGATTATGTCCGGTTATGTAAACAATCCGGAAGCGACCAACGC
CTTGATTGACAAGGATGGATGGCTACATTCTGGAGACATAGCTTACTGGGACGAAGACGAACACTTCTTC
ATCGTTGACCGCCTGAAGTCTCTGATTAAGTACAAAGGCTATCAGGTGGCTCCCGCTGAATTGGAATCCA
TCTTGCTCCAACACCCCAACATCTTCGACGCAGGTGTCGCAGGTCTTCCCGACGATGACGCCGGTGAACT
TCCCGCCGCCGTTGTTGTTTTGGAGCACGGAAAGACGATGACGGAAAAAGAGATCGTGGATTACGTCGCC
AGTCAAGTAACAACCGCGAAAAAGTTGCGCGGAGGAGTTGTGTTTGTGGACGAAGTACCGAAAGGTCTTA
CCGGAAAACTCGACGCAAGAAAAATCAGAGAGATCCTCATAAAGGCCAAGAAGGGCGGAAAGATCGCCGT
GTAATTCTAGAGTCGGGGCGGCCGGCCGCTTCGAGCAGACATGATAAGATACATTGATGAGTTTGGACAA
ACCACAACTAGAATGCAGTGAAAAAAATGCTTTATTTGTGAAATTTGTGATGCTATTGCTTTATTTGTAA
CCATTATAAGCTGCAATAAACAAGTTAACAACAACAATTGCATTCATTTTATGTTTCAGGTTCAGGGGGA
GGTGTGGGAGGTTTTTTAAAGCAAGTAAAACCTCTACAAATGTGGTAAAATCGATAAGGATCTGGATCCG
TCGACCGATGCCCTTGAGAGCCTTCAACCCAGTCAGCTCCTTCCGGTGGGCGCGGGGCATGACTATCGTC
GCCGCACTTATGACTGTCTTCTTTATCATGCAACTCGTAGGACAGGTGCCGGCAGCGCTCTTCCGCTTCC
TCGCTCACTGACTCGCTGCGCTCGGTCGTTCGGCTGCGGCGAGCGGTATCAGCTCACTCAAAGGCGGTAA
TACGGTTATCCACAGAATCAGGGGATAACGCAGGAAAGAACATGTGAGCAAAAGGCCAGCAAAAGGCCAG
GAACCGTAAAAAGGCCGCGTTGCTGGCGTTTTTCCATAGGCTCCGCCCCCCTGACGAGCATCACAAAAAT
CGACGCTCAAGTCAGAGGTGGCGAAACCCGACAGGACTATAAAGATACCAGGCGTTTCCCCCTGGAAGCT
CCCTCGTGCGCTCTCCTGTTCCGACCCTGCCGCTTACCGGATACCTGTCCGCCTTTCTCCCTTCGGGAAG
CGTGGCGCTTTCTCATAGCTCACGCTGTAGGTATCTCAGTTCGGTGTAGGTCGTTCGCTCCAAGCTGGGC
TGTGTGCACGAACCCCCCGTTCAGCCCGACCGCTGCGCCTTATCCGGTAACTATCGTCTTGAGTCCAACC
CGGTAAGACACGACTTATCGCCACTGGCAGCAGCCACTGGTAACAGGATTAGCAGAGCGAGGTATGTAGG
CGGTGCTACAGAGTTCTTGAAGTGGTGGCCTAACTACGGCTACACTAGAAGAACAGTATTTGGTATCTGC
GCTCTGCTGAAGCCAGTTACCTTCGGAAAAAGAGTTGGTAGCTCTTGATCCGGCAAACAAACCACCGCTG
GTAGCGGTGGTTTTTTTGTTTGCAAGCAGCAGATTACGCGCAGAAAAAAAGGATCTCAAGAAGATCCTTT
GATCTTTTCTACGGGGTCTGACGCTCAGTGGAACGAAAACTCACGTTAAGGGATTTTGGTCATGAGATTA
TCAAAAAGGATCTTCACCTAGATCCTTTTAAATTAAAAATGAAGTTTTAAATCAATCTAAAGTATATATG
AGTAAACTTGGTCTGACAGTTACCAATGCTTAATCAGTGAGGCACCTATCTCAGCGATCTGTCTATTTCG
TTCATCCATAGTTGCCTGACTCCCCGTCGTGTAGATAACTACGATACGGGAGGGCTTACCATCTGGCCCC
AGTGCTGCAATGATACCGCGAGACCCACGCTCACCGGCTCCAGATTTATCAGCAATAAACCAGCCAGCCG
GAAGGGCCGAGCGCAGAAGTGGTCCTGCAACTTTATCCGCCTCCATCCAGTCTATTAATTGTTGCCGGGA
AGCTAGAGTAAGTAGTTCGCCAGTTAATAGTTTGCGCAACGTTGTTGCCATTGCTACAGGCATCGTGGTG
TCACGCTCGTCGTTTGGTATGGCTTCATTCAGCTCCGGTTCCCAACGATCAAGGCGAGTTACATGATCCC
CCATGTTGTGCAAAAAAGCGGTTAGCTCCTTCGGTCCTCCGATCGTTGTCAGAAGTAAGTTGGCCGCAGT
GTTATCACTCATGGTTATGGCAGCACTGCATAATTCTCTTACTGTCATGCCATCCGTAAGATGCTTTTCT
GTGACTGGTGAGTACTCAACCAAGTCATTCTGAGAATAGTGTATGCGGCGACCGAGTTGCTCTTGCCCGG
CGTCAATACGGGATAATACCGCGCCACATAGCAGAACTTTAAAAGTGCTCATCATTGGAAAACGTTCTTC
GGGGCGAAAACTCTCAAGGATCTTACCGCTGTTGAGATCCAGTTCGATGTAACCCACTCGTGCACCCAAC
TGATCTTCAGCATCTTTTACTTTCACCAGCGTTTCTGGGTGAGCAAAAACAGGAAGGCAAAATGCCGCAA
AAAAGGGAATAAGGGCGACACGGAAATGTTGAATACTCATACTCTTCCTTTTTCAATATTATTGAAGCAT
TTATCAGGGTTATTGTCTCATGAGCGGATACATATTTGAATGTATTTAGAAAAATAAACAAATAGGGGTT
CCGCGCACATTTCCCCGAAAAGTGCCACCTG
[124 nt withheld, positions 4022-4145]
C
[91 nt withheld, positions 4147-4237]
A
[49 nt withheld, positions 4239-4287]
CCTTTGACGTTGGAGTCCACGTTCTTT
[37 nt withheld, positions 4315-4351]
ACCCTATCTCGGTCTATTCTTTTGATTTATAAGGGATTTTGCCGATTTCGGCCTATTGGTTAAAAAATGA
GCTGATTTAACAAAAATTTAACGCGAATTTTAACAAAATATTAACGCTTACAATTTGCCATTCGCCATTC
AGGCTGCGCAACTGTTGGGAAGGGCGATCGGTGCGGGCCTCTTCGCTATTACGCCAGCCCAAGCTACCAT
GATAAGTAAGTAATATTAAGGTACGGGAGGTACTTGGAGCGGCCGCAATAAAATATCTTTATTTTCATTA
CATCTGTGTGTTGGTTTTTTGTGTGAATCGATAGTACTAACATACGCTCTCCATCAAAACAAAACGAAAC
AAAACAAACTAGCAAAATAGGCTGTCCCCAGTGCAAGTGCAGGTGCCAGAACATTTCTCTATCGATAGCT
AGCCCTCAGTGCAAAGGTTTGAAATCACAGCTGGCTGTGATTAGAAGGATTGGGAGAGATCAGTGCTTGA
TTAACTTTCAGCTGCTATTGGTTTGCCTCAGTTCCTGCAGGAGAATTAATCTGTAGGTTCGAGTAAATTT
TGGATCTTAATGGATACCAGATACATTGAGCCCACCCAGACCACCAAGATTTTGCAATCCTTTTCCTCAC
ATTTAAATGGTACAAATGAATTCATTCCTCCTTACTCAGTGAAAGATCTGCGATCTGCATCTCAATTAGT
CAGCAACCATAGTCCCGCCCCTAACTCCGCCCATCCCGCCCCTAACTCCGCCCAGTTCCGCCCATTCTCC
GCCCCATCGCTGACTAATTTTTTTTATTTATGCAGAGGCCGAGGCCGCCTCGGCCTCTGAGCTATTCCAG
AAGTAGTGAGGAGGCTTTTTTGGAGGCCTAGGCTTTTGCAAAAAGC
