>Addgene plasmid #173951 | pGL3-noSV40-humanEC1.45_min2 | depositor partial sequence | sequence record 337402 | min2
CCTCAGTGCAAAGGTTTGAAATCACAGCTGGCTGTGATTAGAAGGATTGGGAGAGATCAGTGCTTGATTA
ACTTTCAGCTGCTATTGGTTTGCCTCAGTTCCTGCAGGAGAATTAATCTGTAGGTTCGAGTAAATTTTGG
ATCTTAATGGATACCAGATACATTGAGCCCACCCAGACCACCAAGATTTTGCAATCCTTTTCCTCACATT
TAAATGGTACAAATGAATTCATTCCTCCTTACTCAGTGAA
